Addgene plasmid #198921: pGL0_4 [pIJ101 ORI]
Purpose: Level 0 part
Depositing lab: Charlie Gilbert & Nili Ostrov & Cultivarium Tools. Depositing organization: Cultivarium, Convergent Research. Publication: A scalable framework for high-throughput identification of functional origins of replication in non-model bacteria. Gilbert C, Brumwell SL, Crits-Christoph A, Kang SC, Martin-Moldes Z, Alsharif W, Esmurria A, Nguyen M-A, Lee HH, Ostrov N. bioRxiv 2023.05.19.541510 10.1101/2023.05.19.541510.
Backbone
  Vector backbone: pGLDV_17
  Vector type: Synthetic Biology
Growth in bacteria
  Bacterial resistance: Chloramphenicol, 25 μg/mL
  Growth temperature: 37°C
  Growth strain: E. coli Zymo 10B
  Copy number: High Copy
Gene/Insert
  Gene/Insert name: pIJ101 ORI
  Species: Streptomyces lividans
  Cloning method: Unknown
Resource information
  A portion of this plasmid was derived from a plasmid made by: Emily Balskus (Waldman & Balskus 2018 https://doi.org/10.1021/acs.joc.8b00367)
Terms and licenses: Academic/Nonprofit Terms; Industry Terms: Not Available to Industry
How to cite: pGL0_4 [pIJ101 ORI] was a gift from Charlie Gilbert & Nili Ostrov & Cultivarium Tools (Addgene plasmid # 198921 ; http://n2t.net/addgene:198921 ; RRID:Addgene_198921)
