[The description below was written by a language model from this plasmid's Addgene catalogue record and pLannotate feature annotations shown in this document.]
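Description:
pGL0_4 [pIJ101 ORI] is a 4,358 nt synthetic-biology "Level 0" part plasmid built on the pGLDV_17 backbone. It stores a single modular component, the replication origin region of the Streptomyces lividans plasmid pIJ101, for later assembly into larger constructs. The plasmid itself is maintained in E. coli through a high-copy ColE1/pMB1/pUC-type origin. Selection is with chloramphenicol, conferred by the cat gene (chloramphenicol acetyltransferase), which is driven by its native cat promoter and followed by the phage lambda t0 transcription terminator. A short lacZα fragment lies next to the insert. It is probably a remnant of a screening cassette in the destination vector that the part replaced, although the record lists the cloning method as unknown.

The payload is defined in the annotation mainly by the pIJ101 rep coding sequence, which encodes the protein essential for autonomous replication of pIJ101. The flanking unannotated sequence presumably carries the associated origin and regulatory DNA, but the feature table does not resolve these elements. No promoter, tag or reporter is annotated within the insert. Part of the plasmid was derived from a previously published construct from another laboratory.

According to the associated publication, the part belongs to a toolkit for high-throughput identification of functional origins of replication in non-model bacteria. In that context, this Level 0 plasmid would supply the pIJ101 replicon as an interchangeable origin module. Such a module can be combined with other parts into shuttle vectors and tested for replication in target hosts. The record does not describe the assembly standard or the downstream constructs.
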