Features (pLannotate 1.2.2; 6 found; start..end, strand, type, name):
    330..424     -  terminator     lambda t0 terminator: transcription terminator from phage lambda
    448..1104    -  CDS            cat: CAT_ECOLX - Experimental evidence at protein level: Swiss-Prot protein existence level 1. This enzyme is an effector of chloramphenicol resistance in bacteria. From Escherichia coli. This protein is used as a marker in many commonly used cloning vectors, such as pACYC184.
   1105..1207    -  promoter       cat promoter: promoter of the E. coli cat gene encoding chloramphenicol acetyltransferase
   1282..1325    -  CDS            lacZα (fragment): LacZα fragment of β-galactosidase; lacZ fragment
   2116..3483    +  CDS            rep: REP_STRLI - Protein inferred from homology: Swiss-Prot protein existence level 3. Essential for the autonomous replication of the plasmid pIJ101. From Streptomyces lividans.
   3967..197     -  rep_origin     ori (across the origin): high-copy-number ColE1/pMB1/pBR322/pUC origin of replication
>Addgene plasmid #198921 | pGL0_4 [pIJ101 ORI] | addgene full sequence | sequence record 408502 | Addgene NGS Result
GTGCTACAGAGTTCTTGAAGTGGTGGCCTAACTACGGCTACACTAGAAGAACAGTATTTGGTATCTGCGC
TCTGCTGAAGCCAGTTACCTTCGGAAAAAGAGTTGGTAGCTCTTGATCCGGCAAACAAACCACCGCTGGT
AGCGGTGGTTTTTTTGTTTGCAAGCAGCAGATTACGCGCAGAAAAAAAGGATCTCAAGAAGATCCTTTGA
TCTTTTCTACGGGGTCTGACGCTCTATTCAACAAAGCCGCCGTCCCGTCAAGTCAGCGTAAATGGGTAGG
GGGCTTCAAATCGTCCCCCCATACGATATAAGTTGTTACTAGTGCTTGGATTCTCACCAATAAAAAACGC
CCGGCGGCAACCGAGCGTTCTGAACAAATCCAGATGGAGTTCTGAGGTCATTACTGGATCTATCAACAGG
AGTCCAAGCGAGCTCGATATCAAATTACGCCCCGCCCTGCCACTCATCGCAGTACTGTTGTAATTCATTA
AGCATTCTGCCGACATGGAAGCCATCACAAACGGCATGATGAACCTGAATCGCCAGCGGCATCAGCACCT
TGTCGCCTTGCGTATAATATTTGCCCATGGTGAAAACGGGGGCGAAGAAGTTGTCCATATTGGCCACGTT
TAAATCAAAACTGGTGAAACTCACCCAGGGATTGGCTGAGACGAAAAACATATTCTCAATAAACCCTTTA
GGGAAATAGGCCAGGTTTTCACCGTAACACGCCACATCTTGCGAATATATGTGTAGAAACTGCCGGAAAT
CGTCGTGGTATTCACTCCAGAGCGATGAAAACGTTTCAGTTTGCTCATGGAAAACGGTGTAACAAGGGTG
AACACTATCCCATATCACCAGCTCACCGTCTTTCATTGCCATACGAAATTCCGGATGAGCATTCATCAGG
CGGGCAAGAATGTGAATAAAGGCCGGATAAAACTTGTGCTTATTTTTCTTTACGGTCTTTAAAAAGGCCG
TAATATCCAGCTGAACGGTCTGGTTATAGGTACATTGAGCAACTGACTGAAATGCCTCAAAATGTTCTTT
ACGATGCCATTGGGATATATCAACGGTGGTATATCCAGTGATTTTTTTCTCCATTTTAGCTTCCTTAGCT
CCTGAAAATCTCGATAACTCAAAAAATACGCCCGGTAGTGATCTTATTTCATTATGGTGAAAGTTGGAAC
CTCTTACGTGCCGATCAACGTCTCATTGATACCTGAAACAAAACCCATCGTACGGCCAAGGAAGTCTCCA
ATAACTGTGATCCACCACAAGCGCCAGGGTTTTCCCAGTCACGACGTTGTAAAACGACGGCCAGTCATGC
ATAATCCGCACGCATCTGGAATAAGGAAGTGCCATTCCGCCTGACCTTAGCGTGCGAACAGCACGCTATT
GTTGTATCATTACTCGCATCCATTCTCAGGCTGTCTCGTCTCGTCTCCGAGGTCTCCGGAGCCATCGCTC
GCCGACACACGCACTGACCGCACGTCAAAGCCCCGCCGGATCACCGGCGGGGCTCTCTTCGGCCCTCCAA
GTCACACCAGCCCCAAGGGGCGTCGGGAGTGGCGGAGGGAACCTCTGGCCCGATTGGTGCCAGGATTCCC
ACCAGACCAAAGAGCAACGGGCCGGACTTCGCACCTCCGACCCGTCCGCTCCCAGACTCGCGCCCCTTAG
CCGGGCGAGACAGGAACGTTGCTCGTGCCCAGAGTACGGAGCGATGCCGAGGCATTGCCAGATCGGCCCG
CCGGGCCCCGCTGCCACTGCGGGACCGCAATTGCCCACACACCGGGCAAACGGCCGCGTATCTACTGCTC
AGACCGCTGCCGGATGGCAGCGAAGCGGGCGATCGCGCGTGTGACGCGAGATGCCGCCCGAGGCAAAAGC
GAACACCTTGGGAAAGAAACAACAGAGTTTCCCGCACCCCTCCGACCTGCGGTTTCTCCGGACGGGGTGG
ATGGGGAGAGCCCGAGAGGCGACAGCCTCTCGGAAGTAGGAAGCACGTCGCGGAGCGACGCTGCCCGACT
GCGGAAAGCCGCCCGGTACAGCCGCCGCCGGACGCTGTGGCGGATCAGCGGGGACGCCGCGTGCAAGGGC
TGCGGCCGCGCCCTGATGGACCCTGCCTCCGGCGTAATCGTCGCCCAGACGGCGGCCGGAACGTCCGTGG
TCCTGGGCCTGATGCGGTGCGGGCGGATCTGGCTCTGCCCGGTCTGCGCCGCCACGATCCGGCACAAGCG
GGCCGAGGAGATCACCGCCGCCGTGGTCGAGTGGATCAAGCGCGGGGGGACCGCCTACCTGGTCACCTTC
ACGGCCCGCCATGGGCACACGGACCGGCTCGCGGACCTCATGGACGCCCTCCAGGGCACCCGGAAGACGC
CGGACAGCCCCCGGCGGCCGGGCGCCTACCAGCGACTGATCACGGGCGGCACGTGGGCCGGACGCCGGGC
CAAGGACGGGCACCGGGCCGCCGACCGCGAGGGCATCCGAGATCGGATCGGGTACGTCGGCATGATCCGC
GCGACCGAAGTCACCGTGGGGCAGATCAACGGCTGGCACCCGCACATCCACGCGATCGTCCTGGTCGGCG
GCCGGACCGAGGGGGAGCGGTCCGCGAAGCAGATCGTCGCCACCTTCGAGCCGACCGGCGCCGCGCTCGA
CGAGTGGCAGGGGCACTGGCGGTCCGTGTGGACCGCCGCCCTGCGCAAGGTCAACCCCGCCTTCACGCCC
GACGACCGGCACGGCGTCGACTTCAAGCGGCTGGAAACCGAGCGCGACGCCAACGACCTCGCCGAGTACA
TCGCCAAGACCCAGGACGGGAAGGCGCCCGCCCTCGAACTCGCCCGCGCCGACCTCAAGACGGCGACCGG
CGGGAACGTCGCCCCGTTCGAACTCCTCGGACGGATCGGGGACCTGACCGGCGGCATGACCGAGGACGAC
GCCGCCGGGGTCGGCTCGCTGGAGTGGAACCTCTCGCGCTGGCACGAGTACGAGCGGGCAACCCGGGGAC
GCCGGGCCATCGAATGGACCCGCTACCTGCGGCAGATGCTCGGGCTCGACGGCGGCGACACCGAGGCCGA
CGACCTCGATCTGCTCCTGGCGGCCGACGCCGACGGCGGGGAGCTGCGGGCCGGGGTCGCCGTGACCGAG
GACGGATGGCACGCGGTCACCCGCCGCGCCCTCGACCTCGAGGCGACCCGGGCCGCCGAAGGCAAGGACG
GCAACGAGGATTCGGCGGCCGTGGGCGAACGGGTGCGGGAGGTCCTGGCGCTGGCCGACGCGGCCGACAC
AGTGGTGGTGCTCACGGCGGGGGAGGTGGCCGAGGCGTACGCCGACATGCTCGCCGCCCTCGCCCAGCGC
CGCGAGGAAGCAACTGCACGCCGACGGCGAGAGCAGGACGACGACCAGGACGACGACGCCGACGACCGCC
AGGAGCGGGCCGCCCGGCACATCGCCCGGCTCGCAAGTGGGCCCACTTCGCACTAACTCGCTCCCCCCCG
CCGTACGTCATCCCGGTGACGTACGGCGGGGGTCGGTGACGTACGCGGCGACGGCGGCCGGGGTCGAAGC
CGCGGGAGTAATCCTGGGATTACTCGCCCGGGGTCGGCCCCGCCGGCACTTCGTGCAGGCGGTACCCGCT
CGAGACCACCCCAGGATACATAGATTACCACAACTCCGAGCCCTTCCACCTAGCGTGCTAACCACGCACG
CTATTGTTGTATAGGCTAGGTGGAGGCTCAGTGATGATAAGTCTGCGATGGTGGATGCATGTGTCATGGT
CATAGCTGTTTCCTGTGTGAAATTGTTATCCGCTCAGAGGGCACAATCCTATTCCGCGCTATCCGACAAT
CTCCAAGACATTAGGTGGAGTTCAGTTCGGCGTATGGCATATGTCGCTGGAAAGAACATGTGAGCAAAAG
GCCAGCAAAAGGCCAGGAACCGTAAAAAGGCCGCGTTGCTGGCGTTTTTCCATAGGCTCCGCCCCCCTGA
CGAGCATCACAAAAATCGACGCTCAAGTCAGAGGTGGCGAAACCCGACAGGACTATAAAGATACCAGGCG
TTTCCCCCTGGAAGCTCCCTCGTGCGCTCTCCTGTTCCGACCCTGCCGCTTACCGGATACCTGTCCGCCT
TTCTCCCTTCGGGAAGCGTGGCGCTTTCTCATAGCTCACGCTGTAGGTATCTCAGTTCGGTGTAGGTCGT
TCGCTCCAAGCTGGGCTGTGTGCACGAACCCCCCGTTCAGCCCGACCGCTGCGCCTTATCCGGTAACTAT
CGTCTTGAGTCCAACCCGGTAAGACACGACTTATCGCCACTGGCAGCAGCCACTGGTAACAGGATTAGCA
GAGCGAGGTATGTAGGCG
